Addgene plasmid #139933: pMGU
Purpose: M. magneticum/E. coli shuttle vector (pMGT and pUC)
Depositing lab: Christopher Voigt. Depositing organization: Massachusetts Institute of Technology. Publication: Genetic Tuning of Iron Oxide Nanoparticle Size, Shape, and Surface Properties in Magnetospirillum magneticum. Furubayashi M, Wallace AK, González LM, Jahnke JP, Hanrahan BM, Payne AL, Stratis-Cullum DN, Gray MT, Liu H, Rhoads MK, Voigt CA. Adv. Funct. Mater. 2021, 31, 2004813 10.1002/adfm.202004813.
Backbone
  Vector backbone: pMGU
  Vector type: Bacterial Expression
Growth in bacteria
  Bacterial resistance: Kanamycin, 50 μg/mL
  Growth temperature: 37°C
  Growth strain: DH5alpha
  Copy number: High Copy
Gene/Insert
  Gene/Insert name: sfGFP
  Species: Synthetic
  Promoter: PJ23101
  Cloning method: Gibson Cloning
Terms and licenses: Academic/Nonprofit Terms; Industry Terms: Not Available to Industry
How to cite: pMGU was a gift from Christopher Voigt (Addgene plasmid # 139933 ; http://n2t.net/addgene:139933 ; RRID:Addgene_139933)
