[The description below was written by a language model from this plasmid's Addgene catalogue record and pLannotate feature annotations shown in this document.]
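Description:
pMGU is an 8,036 nt bacterial expression plasmid built as a shuttle vector between Magnetospirillum magneticum and E. coli, combining replication functions from pMGT with a pUC origin. The high-copy ColE1/pUC-type ori supports propagation in E. coli. The pMGT-derived portion is not annotated in the feature table, but a long unannotated stretch of nearly 4 kb between the reporter cassette and the lac-derived elements is the likely location of that replicon, although the record does not confirm this. Selection is by kanamycin, conferred by the Tn5-derived neo (nptII) gene. Partial ble and Tn5 transposase sequences flank this gene and appear to be remnants carried over with the resistance cassette. An incP oriT together with traJ makes the plasmid mobilisable by conjugation from a suitable E. coli donor, a common route for introducing DNA into magnetotactic bacteria.

The payload is a constitutive superfolder GFP reporter. The catalogue names the promoter as PJ23101, whereas the automated annotation labels the same region as a fragment of J23119. These belong to the same family of closely related synthetic constitutive promoters, so the partial match is consistent with the catalogue entry. A BioBrick prefix precedes the promoter, and the sfGFP coding sequence is followed by a lambda t0 terminator. Upstream, an rrnB T1 terminator and a further putative terminator, both on the opposite strand, insulate the cassette from surrounding transcription. Short lacZα and lacI fragments, a lac promoter, a lac operator and a CAP site appear to be leftover pUC-type backbone sequence rather than functional regulatory parts. The construct was deposited with work on genetically tuning iron oxide nanoparticle properties in M. magneticum, where it serves as an expression chassis whose fluorescence reports on gene expression in that host.
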