Features (pLannotate 1.2.2; 17 found; start..end, strand, type, name):
     14..100     -  terminator     rrnB T1 terminator: Escherichia coli rrnB; transcription terminator T1 from the E. coli rrnB gene
    186..229     -  terminator     bacterial terminator: putative bacterial transcription terminator
    232..253     +  misc_feature   BioBrick prefix: BioBrick prefix for parts that do not start with "ATG"
    257..288     +  promoter       J23119 promoter (fragment): bacterial promoter (Registry of Standard Biological Parts BBa J23119)
    332..1045    +  CDS            superfolder GFP: GFP variant that folds robustly even when fused to poorly folded proteins (Pédelacq et al., 2006)
   1063..1087    +  CDS            lacZα (fragment): LacZα fragment of β-galactosidase; lacZ fragment
   1098..1192    +  terminator     lambda t0 terminator: transcription terminator from phage lambda
   5010..5026    -  protein_bind   lac operator: The lac repressor binds to the lac operator to inhibit transcription in E. coli. This inhibition can be relieved by adding lactose or isopropyl-β-D-thiogalactopyranoside (IPTG). lac repressor encoded by lacI
   5034..5064    -  promoter       lac promoter: promoter for the E. coli lac operon
   5079..5100    -  protein_bind   CAP binding site: CAP binding activates transcription in the presence of cAMP. E. coli catabolite activator protein
   5113..5205    -  CDS            lacI (fragment): lac repressor; lacI; The lac repressor binds to the lac operator to inhibit transcription in E. coli. This inhibition can be relieved by adding lactose or isopropyl-β-D-thiogalactopyranoside (IPTG).
   5388..5976    -  rep_origin     ori: high-copy-number ColE1/pMB1/pBR322/pUC origin of replication
   6084..6224    -  CDS            ble (fragment): BLE_KLEPN - Experimental evidence at protein level: Swiss-Prot protein existence level 1. Binding protein with a strong affinity to the bleomycin family of antibiotics. Binds to CL990; an antimitotic-antibiotic compound. From Klebsiella pneumoniae.
   6248..7039    -  CDS            neo: KKA2_KLEPN - Also known as kan, nptII. Experimental evidence at protein level: Swiss-Prot protein existence level 1. Resistance to kanamycin, neomycin, paromomycin, ribostamycin, butirosin and gentamicin B. From Klebsiella pneumoniae.
   7071..7286    -  CDS            tnpA (fragment): TN5P_ECOLX - Also known as tnp. Experimental evidence at protein level: Swiss-Prot protein existence level 1. Mediates transposition of transposon Tn5 by a 'cut and paste' mechanism. First, the monomeric transposase binds the 19 bp inverted DNA repeats flanking the transposon. Then, dimerization of the DNA- bound transposase creates a synaptic DNA complex. After nicking of the first DNA strand, excision of the transposon proceeds through a series of intermediates. The transposase then mediates the insertion of the transposon at a new site by strand transfer. The activity of the wild- type tran
   7435..7544    +  oriT           oriT: incP origin of transfer
   7577..7948    +  CDS            traJ: oriT-recognizing protein; traJ
>Addgene plasmid #139933 | pMGU | addgene full sequence | sequence record 309666 | Addgene NGS Result
TCTAGGGCGGCGGATTTGTCCTACTCAGGAGAGCGTTCACCGACAAACAACAGATAAAACGAAAGGCCCA
GTCTTTCGACTGAGCCTTTCGTTTTATTTGATGCCTTTAATTAAAGCGGATAACAATTTCACACAGGAGG
CCGCCTAGGCCGCGGCCGCGCGAATTCGGCGTATCACGAGGCAGAATTTCAGATAAAAAAAATCCTTAGC
TTTCGCTAAGGATGATTTCTGGAATTCGCGGCCGCTTCTAGAGTTTACAGCTAGCTCAGTCCTAGGTATT
ATGCTAGCACTCTAGAAATAATTTTGTTTATCTCTCGAGGAGGTATACTAGATGCGTAAAGGCGAAGAGC
TGTTCACTGGTGTCGTCCCTATTCTGGTGGAACTGGATGGTGATGTCAACGGTCATAAGTTTTCCGTGCG
TGGCGAGGGTGAAGGTGACGCAACTAATGGTAAACTGACGCTGAAGTTCATCTGTACTACTGGTAAACTG
CCGGTACCTTGGCCGACTCTGGTAACGACGCTGACTTATGGTGTTCAGTGCTTTGCTCGTTATCCGGACC
ATATGAAGCAGCATGACTTCTTCAAGTCCGCCATGCCGGAAGGCTATGTGCAGGAACGCACGATTTCCTT
TAAGGATGACGGCACGTACAAAACGCGTGCGGAAGTGAAATTTGAAGGCGATACCCTGGTAAACCGCATT
GAGCTGAAAGGCATTGACTTTAAAGAAGACGGCAATATCCTGGGCCATAAGCTGGAATACAATTTTAACA
GCCACAATGTTTACATCACCGCCGATAAACAAAAAAATGGCATTAAAGCGAATTTTAAAATTCGCCACAA
CGTGGAGGATGGCAGCGTGCAGCTGGCTGATCACTACCAGCAAAACACTCCAATCGGTGATGGTCCTGTT
CTGCTGCCAGACAATCACTATCTGAGCACGCAAAGCGTTCTGTCTAAAGATCCGAACGAGAAACGCGATC
ATATGGTTCTGCTGGAGTTCGTAACCGCAGCGGGCATCACGCATGGTATGGATGAACTGTACAAATGATA
AGCTTGCGGCCGCGTCGTGACTGGGAAAACCCTGGCGACTAGTCTTGGACTCCTGTTGATAGATCCAGTA
ATGACCTCAGAACTCCATCTGGATTTGTTCAGAACGCTCGGTTGCCGCCGGGCGTTTTTTATTGGTGAGA
ATCCAGGGGTCCCCAATAATTACGATTTAAATTGGCGGGATCCAATCGCTCGAGCGCGAGGTCACAATTG
GAGATGATCCGCCAGCGCCGAAGCCATCATAACTGCATTGAATAATTCAAAGTGCATTGAATAAGGCAGG
GTGCATAAGGCGCAGCCTTTCGATTAACTCCATTTCCTGCGGCGACAACGTCGCCGCTTGCCCCCCCGAC
GGGGGTCAAGCGAGGCACAGGGACCCGCCGCCTCTTGGCGGTGGGTGGCCGCAGCTTGACGCCCGAACAC
TCCGCCGCCCAACCCTGCCTGCTCTCCTCTGTTCAATGAAATTGAACGGAGGAGATGCCTCCCGGCGAGG
GCCTTTCTTTCTTGCATAACGTTCATGCTACGTTCCAACGGTTATACCGTATGAGCGTCGAACTGTATAA
TCGTTGAACAGTCGAACCATCCCCCCGCGCCAGCGCGGGGAGCAGGGATGGGTTCGGGGGCCGGAAGTTA
GGCAAATCGCGGAGCCGTGGCGCCCTCGGTACATCCGCGAAATCGGTTGACACTTTGCCCCCAGAACGGC
TGCAACCTACCGCTTGGCGACAGCCGCGTGACGGTACTTTTCCGCTGTGGATTCGGACACGAATATCTGT
TCAGCAGCCAGGGCGCGGGCGATCTGGCGACGGCCGAGGCCCTGATGGGCCAATTCTGTGATCCGGTCTA
TGACCGCTTGGCTCATCGGCACCCGAGGACCGCCGATACCAGATTGGCGCACATCGCCCATGGTGGGTGG
AACCGAGGGAGCCGGAGCCGGTGCAGATTTCTGCACAGTTGGTTCACGCCGTCGTTCTAGCGCATCGAGA
CGCTGCACGATCACGGCGAGCTGATCGTTGACGTATTGTCGCTCCTCGGACTGCGCAATTGTGATCAGAA
ATTCGAGGAGCTCGGCCACGGTGACGCCGCGTCGAAGGGCCATAGCCTGTATGTGGTCGCGGACCGCATC
AGGACAGCGAATCGTCCATCTCGTGTCTGACACATTCCCGGTTTTTGTCTGACTCATCGTCGCCCCCAAT
GTCTGACAGATTCGAGAAAGAGTCATACCGGCTAACGCGAACGCTGACAACGAATGTCTGACAAAATGAT
GATTACGTCAGACATTGATGTCTGCCTAAATCGCAATAGTGTCTGACATGGTTTTTGGCGTTCCGTATAT
AAAATATGCGCCAAAATCTAGTGCGTCAGCCAAACGGCAAACGCAACCAGTTGACACCATTTCCGGTTTT
ATGAGACTGTGAAAAGACCAAAGGCCGCCTTGCGGCGGCCTAGGTGATTGTGGTCCCGGCGACCAAGGCT
GCGAAAACTTGGCGGTCCAGCAGCAGAGGAAGCCCGTTTGAAAGGTCCGGCTTGCGCCGGAACCACCTAA
TGACAATAGCAATTCGCCGCACAGTTTTCAACACCCAGCCCGCCATGATTCGCGGCGGCGTTGAACGTTG
AACAACAGACGTCTCAAACAGACACCCGCAAACGCGAACGGTATCGGTTGCAGGATGCAGCCGCTGAACT
GCTGCCGGATTATCGGGTGCGGCATTGCCACCGCTCAATTGGATGTGGCTGTGGCGAGTTGGTCAGCGTT
GTTACCAATGGGCAGTCGGCCAATTTCAAAGGCGTGCAGACCTGCGGCTCGGTCTGGCACTGCCCAATCT
GTTCGGCAAAAATCAGCAATGTTCGGCGCGGCGAGCTGAACGAGCTGCTGCGCTGGGGGCGGGAGAGGGA
GCTGATCCCGCTGATGGTGACGCTGACAGGCCATCACAATGCACGGATGAGCCTCGCTGAATGTCTGACG
GTGATGAAGAAGGCCAAGCAGAGCCTTCACCAGTCTGGCCCATGGAAGCGCCATGTTGGCCCGGTGGTCG
AAGGGCACGTCACGGCAACGGAGGTCAATCGGTCACGCCGCCATGGCTGGCACGTCCATTTTCACGTCCT
GATGCTGATTGAGGCCGCCAGCGAGGCCGAAGCGATTGCGCTCGTGACCCGACACCTCGAACCTGAATGG
CTCCGGCAGCTTGAGCGCCAAGGCAGCTGGGGCGGCGAACATGCGTTAGACGTCCAGGGCGCAGCCGATG
CGGATCGGTATGTGGCCAAGTGGGGCGCGGCTGAGGAATTGGCTCTGTCGGGCGAAAAGCGGGCGCGCGG
CGACGCCGAAATTAAGGGTCAAACGCCGTGGGAATTGTTGGCCGCTGCGGCTGATGGTGACGTCCAGGCT
GGCCGCGATTTTGTGGAGTACGCGACCCTGTTTCATGGCAAACGCCAGCTCGTTTGGTCGCGAGGACTGA
AAGAGCGTGTCGGCCTCAAGGTGGTGGAAGACGACGAGGCCGCCGGCGAGCTGGAGGATGTCGCAGATAG
CGCCATCAACGAAGTGGCCGTGTTGCCGAGGCCGACTTGGCGTCACATCGTCCGGCGCAGGCTCCGCGCG
GATCTGCTGGCCGCCGCTCGTGATGACGGATTCGATGGCGTCGCGCGGCTGCTCAATGAGCATGGCATCG
GCGGAGCTATGCCCGGCGGCTGGCGACCAATGCTTAGCGAATATACCGAGCATATTGCGATGGCTGCGTG
ACTCTTTTGGCCCACCGGCCTGAGGGAAATTTGCCTCGCAGAGCTCACGATAATTTGACAAGGGCCGTAG
GCCCGCAGGCAAATTGTCTAGTGAGTGTACAATTTTCAAATTCGAAGGTTATTGTAGAGCTGACGCTCTC
AAGGTGATGACGCCTATGGCTGACGATTCTGGCGTCCGGCGGATTGTTTGTCGGATTAGCAAAATCCACA
CGATGGGCGTGCTGAAGGCCCGGTCGAATCACAATCTCCGAACGCCAGGTCATGACCAGCTCGCACATGT
TGACCAGGCCAAATCCGCTCAGAATGAAATTCTGATTGGCACCGGCGACGCCATGCTCGATGTGCAATCA
GCATTGAAATCGCGGCTGGTCGGCAACATTCGAAAAAATGGCGTTATCGCAGTGGAAATGGTGATGACAG
CCCGGGCGGACTGGTTCGCTGCCGATCCCGCGCGAGCTGCCGCATTTAAGCAGCGGGTGCTGGACGAGGC
GAATGCCAGATATGGGGCGAATCTCGTAACCGCAGTGTGGCACATGGATGAAGAGGCTCCCCATCTGCAT
CTGTATATCGTGCCGATGGACCAACGGGGCAAACTGAACTGCCGCGCGCAGTTCTCGACGATGGCGTCGC
TGAAACAACTCCAGGATTGGGCTGGCGTGGTCGGCAATCCACTCGGCCTCGAACGCGGACGGCCAAAAGT
GGAGTTTATTGTCGATGGCGATGAGCCGCCGGAGAACCAAAGCCCGGCGGAATATCGAGCTCAAACCAAA
CGCGACGCTGAAGCGGCAGCCGCCGCGCGGATCGCTGCCGAGCGTGATGCTGCCGAGGCTGCGCGACTGC
TGATTGAGGCTCAGGAGCAGGCCGCCGCGATCCGCGCGGCCCAGGCTGAAATTATGGCAGAGCGTCGCCA
GCTCAATGAGGATAAGGCGAGTTTTGCTGAGACGCTGCGTAGCCACACGAGGGCGATGGGCCTGGCGTTT
CGTTCATGGCTGGCCAATTTCGTCGGCCGCGGCCAGATGCAGGCTGATGGAGGGCCATTGCTGACCTTTA
AAGCCGCATGCCCCGCCAGTAAGCGAGAGGAGCTACAGTCCGAGCCAGCTAATGCGTACGCGCGCCTGGT
GGTCGCTCATATGCCTGATCGTGACGCTCTTGCCGTGCTCGAAACCAAAAGCGCGGAGGCCAAGGAATAG
CTTGGCGTAATCATGGTCATAGCTGTTTCCTGTGTGAAATTGTTATCCGCTCACAATTCCACACAACATA
CGAGCCGGAAGCATAAAGTGTAAAGCCTGGGGTGCCTAATGAGTGAGCTAACTCACATTAATTGCGTTGC
GCTCACTGCCCGCTTTCCAGTCGGGAAACCTGTCGTGCCAGCTGCATTAATGAATCGGCCAACGCGCGGG
GAGAGGCGGTTTGCGTATTGGGCGCTCTTCCGCTTCCTCGCTCACTGACTCGCTGCGCTCGGTCGTTCGG
CTGCGGCGAGCGGTATCAGCTCACTCAAAGGCGGTAATACGGTTATCCACAGAATCAGGGGATAACGCAG
GAAAGAACATGTGAGCAAAAGGCCAGCAAAAGGCCAGGAACCGTAAAAAGGCCGCGTTGCTGGCGTTTTT
CCATAGGCTCCGCCCCCCTGACGAGCATCACAAAAATCGACGCTCAAGTCAGAGGTGGCGAAACCCGACA
GGACTATAAAGATACCAGGCGTTTCCCCCTGGAAGCTCCCTCGTGCGCTCTCCTGTTCCGACCCTGCCGC
TTACCGGATACCTGTCCGCCTTTCTCCCTTCGGGAAGCGTGGCGCTTTCTCATAGCTCACGCTGTAGGTA
TCTCAGTTCGGTGTAGGTCGTTCGCTCCAAGCTGGGCTGTGTGCACGAACCCCCCGTTCAGCCCGACCGC
TGCGCCTTATCCGGTAACTATCGTCTTGAGTCCAACCCGGTAAGACACGACTTATCGCCACTGGCAGCAG
CCACTGGTAACAGGATTAGCAGAGCGAGGTATGTAGGCGGTGCTACAGAGTTCTTGAAGTGGTGGCCTAA
CTACGGCTACACTAGAAGAACAGTATTTGGTATCTGCGCTCTGCTGAAGCCAGTTACCTTCGGAAAAAGA
GTTGGTAGCTCTTGATCCGGCAAACAAACCACCGCTGGTAGCGGTGGTTTTTTTGTTTGCAAGCAGCAGA
TTACGCGCAGAAAAAAAGGATCTCAAGAAGATCCTTTGATCTTTTCTACGGGGTCTGACGCTCAGTGGAA
CGAAAACTCACGTTAAGGGATTTTGGTCATGAGATTATCAAAAAGGATCTTCACCTAGATCCAGAACTCC
AGCATGAGATCCCCGCGCTGGAGGATCATCCAGCCGGCGTCCCGGAAAACGATTCCGAAGCCCAACCTTT
CATAGAAGGCGGCGGTGGAATCGAAATCTCGTGATGGCAGGTTGGGCGTCGCTTGGTCGGTCATTTCGAA
CCCCAGAGTCCCGCTCAGAAGAACTCGTCAAGAAGGCGATAGAAGGCGATGCGCTGCGAATCGGGAGCGG
CGATACCGTAAAGCACGAGGAAGCGGTCAGCCCATTCGCCGCCAAGCTCTTCAGCAATATCACGGGTAGC
CAACGCTATGTCCTGATAGCGGTCCGCCACACCCAGCCGGCCACAGTCGATGAATCCAGAAAAGCGGCCA
TTTTCCACCATGATATTCGGCAAGCAGGCATCGCCATGGGTCACGACGAGATCCTCGCCGTCGGGCATGC
GCGCCTTGAGCCTGGCGAACAGTTCGGCTGGCGCGAGCCCCTGATGCTCTTCGTCCAGATCATCCTGATC
GACAAGACCGGCTTCCATCCGAGTACGTGCTCGCTCGATGCGATGTTTCGCTTGGTGGTCGAATGGGCAG
GTAGCCGGATCAAGCGTATGCAGCCGCCGCATTGCATCAGCCATGATGGATACTTTCTCGGCAGGAGCAA
GGTGAGATGACAGGAGATCCTGCCCCGGCACTTCGCCCAATAGCAGCCAGTCCCTTCCCGCTTCAGTGAC
AACGTCGAGCACAGCTGCGCAAGGAACGCCCGTCGTGGCCAGCCACGATAGCCGCGCTGCCTCGTCCTGC
AGTTCATTCAGGGCACCGGACAGGTCGGTCTTGACAAAAAGAACCGGGCGCCCCTGCGCTGACAGCCGGA
ACACGGCGGCATCAGAGCAGCCGATTGTCTGTTGTGCCCAGTCATAGCCGAATAGCCTCTCCACCCAAGC
GGCCGGAGAACCTGCGTGCAATCCATCTTGTTCAATCATGCGAAACGATCCTCATCCTGTCTCTTGATCA
GATCTTGATCCCCTGCGCCATCAGATCCTTGGCGGCAAGAAAGCCATCCAGTTTACTTTGCAGGGCTTCC
CAACCTTACCAGAGGGCGCCCCAGCTGGCAATTCCGGTTCGCTTGCTGTCCATAAAACCGCCCAGTCTAG
CTATCGCCATGTAAGCCCACTGCAAGCTACCTGCTTTCTCTTTGCGCTTGCGTTTTCCCTTGTCCAGATA
GCCCAGGGGAAGCGTGGCGCTTTTCCGCTGCATAACCCTGCTTCGGGGTCATTATAGCGATTTTTTCGGT
ATATCCATCCTTTTTCGCACGATATACAGGATTTTGCCAAAGGGTTCGTGTAGACTTTCCTTGGTGTATC
CAACGGCGTCAGCCGGGCAGGATAGGTGAAGTAGGCCCACCCGCGAGCGGGTGTTCCTTCTTCACTGTCC
CTTATTCGCACCTGGCGGTGCTCAACGGGAATCCTGCTCTGCGAGGCTGGCCGGCTACCGCCGGCGTAAC
AGATGAGGGCAAGCGGATGGCTGATGAAACCAAGCCAACCAGGAAGGGCAGCCCACCTATCAAGGTGTAC
TGCCTTCCAGACGAACGAAGAGCGATTGAGGAAAAGGCGGCGGCGGCCGGCATGAGCCTGTCGGCCTACC
TGCTGGCCGTCGGCCAGGGCTACAAAATCACGGGCGTCGTGGACTATGAGCACGTCCGCGAGCTGGCCCG
CATCAATGGCGACCTGGGCCGCCTGGGCGGCCTGCTGAAACTCTGGCTCACCGACGACCCGCGCACGGCG
CGGTTCGGTGATGCCACGATCCTCGCCCTGCTGGCGAAGATCGAAGAGAAGCAGGACGAGCTTGGCAAGG
TCATGATGGGCGTGGTCCGCCCGAGGGCAGAGCCATGACTTTTTTAGCCGCTAAAACGGCCGGGGGGTGC
GCGTGATTGCCAAGCACGTCCCCATGCGCTCCATACAGTTAGGGCGCGCCCAGCTG
